>Addgene plasmid #58129 | tdTomato-Sec61-C-18 | addgene partial sequence | sequence record 116799 | tdTomato-Fwd 5'-ctgttcctgtacggcatgg-3'
ATCTCGAGCTCAAGCTTCGAATTCTGCAGTCGACGGTACCGCGGGCCCGGGATCTGGCTCCAGCGCAGGC
AGCGCATCCGGCGGAAGCGGAAGC
[285 nt withheld, positions 95-379]
TAGGAATTCTGCAGTCGACGGTACCGCGGGCCCGGGATCCACCGGATCTAGATAACTGATCATAATCAGC
CATACCACATTTGTAGAGGTTTTACTTGCTTTAAAAAACCTCCCACACCTCCCCCTGAACCTGAAACATA
AAATGAATGCAATTGTTGTTGTTAACTTGTTTATTGCAGCTTATAATGGTTACAAATAAAGCAATAGCAT
CACAAATTTCACAAATAAAGCATTTTTTTCACTGCATTCTAGTTGTGGTTTGTCCAAACTCATCAATGTA
TCTTAACGCGTAAATTGTAAGCGTTAATATTTTGTTAAAATTCGCGTTAAATTTTTGTTAAATCAGCTCA
TTTTTTAACCAATAGGCCGAAATCGGCAAAATCCCTTATAAATCAAAAGAATAGACCGAGATAGGGTTGA
GTGTTGTTCCAGTTTGGAACAAGAGTCCACTATTAAAGAAC
