[The description below was written by a language model from this plasmid's Addgene catalogue record.]
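Description:
tdTomato-Sec61-C-18 is a mammalian expression plasmid built on the tdTomato-C1 backbone (about 4.75 kb without the insert) that produces a red fluorescent marker for the endoplasmic reticulum. It is maintained in E. coli as a high-copy plasmid under kanamycin selection. It also carries a neomycin resistance marker, so transfected mammalian cells can be selected with G418, for example to derive stable lines. The record does not include a feature table, so the origin of replication and other backbone elements are not individually documented. The listed 3′ sequencing primer does imply an SV40 polyadenylation signal downstream of the coding region.

The payload is human Sec61, linked in the record to the SEC61B gene, which encodes the beta subunit of the Sec61 protein translocation channel in the ER membrane. Expression is driven by the CMV promoter, a strong constitutive promoter in most mammalian cell types. The tdTomato tag is supplied by the backbone and sits at the N terminus of the insert, so Sec61 is fused to the C-terminal end of the fluorescent protein. The "C-18" in the name probably refers to this orientation and to the linker length, but the record does not state this. tdTomato is a bright tandem-dimer red fluorescent protein, recorded here with excitation at 554 nm and emission at 581 nm.

The stated purpose is ER localization. The construct is typically used in transfected cells to label the ER network for fluorescence microscopy, including live-cell imaging of ER morphology and dynamics or co-localization with probes in other colours. The cloning method is listed as unknown.
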