Addgene plasmid #58129: tdTomato-Sec61-C-18
Purpose: Localization: Endoplasmic Reticulum, Excitation: 554, Emission: 581
Depositing lab: Michael Davidson. Depositing organization: Florida State University, Tallahassee.
Backbone
  Vector backbone: tdTomato-C1
  Backbone size w/o insert (bp): 4750
  Vector type: Mammalian Expression
  Selectable markers: Neomycin (select with G418)
Growth in bacteria
  Bacterial resistance: Kanamycin, 50 μg/mL
  Growth temperature: 37°C
  Growth strain: DH5alpha
  Copy number: High Copy
Gene/Insert
  Gene/Insert name: Sec61 (alt name: NM_006808.2)
  Species: H. sapiens (human)
  Entrez Gene: SEC61B
  Promoter: CMV
  Tag / fusion protein: tdTomato (N terminal on backbone)
  Cloning method: Unknown
  Sequencing primers: 5′ CMV-F; 3′ SV40pA-R
Terms and licenses: Academic/Nonprofit Terms; Industry Terms: Not Available to Industry
Depositor comments: . Excitation = 554; Emission = 581
How to cite: tdTomato-Sec61-C-18 was a gift from Michael Davidson (Addgene plasmid # 58129 ; http://n2t.net/addgene:58129 ; RRID:Addgene_58129)
